Addgene plasmid #209411: pcDNA4TO-SCN8A-Variant-3-IRES-mScarlet
Purpose: Expression of wild-type adult isoform of human SCN8A.
Depositing lab: Al George. Depositing organization: Northwestern University. Publication: Molecular and cellular context influences SCN8A variant function. Vanoye CG, Abramova TV, DeKeyser JM, Ghabra NF, Oudin MJ, Burge CB, Helbig I, Thompson CH, George AL Jr. JCI Insight. 2024 May 21;9(12):e177530. doi: 10.1172/jci.insight.177530. PubMed 38771640.
Backbone
  Vector backbone: pcDNA4TO-IRES-mScarlet
  Backbone size w/o insert (bp): 6465
  Vector type: Mammalian Expression
  Selectable markers: Zeocin
Growth in bacteria
  Bacterial resistance: Ampicillin, 100 μg/mL
  Growth temperature: 37°C
  Growth strain: DH5alpha
  Copy number: High Copy
Gene/Insert
  Gene/Insert name: SCN8A Variant 3, stabilized (alt name: Nav1.6)
  Species: H. sapiens (human)
  Insert size (bp): 6165
  Mutation: Modifed human HSPA5 intron 4 inserted after bp2370 of the SCN8A ORF. IVS intron inserted after bp4370 of the SCN8A ORF. Silent codon changes at bp4208A>G and bp4211T>C of the SCN8A ORF.
  Entrez Gene: SCN8A (a.k.a. BFIS5, CERIII, CIAT, DEE13, EIEE13, MED, MYOCL2, NaCh6, Nav1.6, PN4)
  Promoter: CMV
  Cloning method: Restriction Enzyme; 5′ cloning site EcoRI (not destroyed); 3′ cloning site XhoI (not destroyed)
  Sequencing primers: 5′ V1-5; 3′ pcDNA-R
Terms and licenses: Academic/Nonprofit Terms; Industry Terms: Not Available to Industry
Depositor comments: The SCN8A channel cDNA has been altered to be stably maintained in standard E.coli strains at high copy under standard growth conditions.
How to cite: pcDNA4TO-SCN8A-Variant-3-IRES-mScarlet was a gift from Al George (Addgene plasmid # 209411 ; http://n2t.net/addgene:209411 ; RRID:Addgene_209411)
