[The description below was written by a language model from this plasmid's Addgene catalogue record and pLannotate feature annotations shown in this document.]
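Description:
pcDNA4TO-SCN8A-Variant-3-IRES-mScarlet is a mammalian expression plasmid of about 12.6 kb for producing the wild-type adult isoform of the human voltage-gated sodium channel SCN8A (Nav1.6). It is built on a pcDNA4TO-IRES-mScarlet backbone. In E. coli it is maintained at high copy through a ColE1/pUC-type origin with ampicillin resistance. An f1 origin is also present. For selection in mammalian cells, an SV40 early promoter (with a downstream EM7 bacterial promoter) drives the Sh ble gene conferring Zeocin resistance, terminated by an SV40 polyadenylation signal.

The expression cassette uses the CMV immediate-early enhancer and promoter, followed by short annotated tet operator-like fragments. These fit the TO-style backbone, in which transcription can be repressed in cells expressing the Tet repressor and induced with tetracycline, and is otherwise constitutive. The SCN8A insert was cloned between EcoRI and XhoI. It is followed by an EMCV IRES and the red fluorescent protein mScarlet, then a bGH polyadenylation signal. Channel and reporter are therefore translated from a single bicistronic transcript, and red fluorescence marks transfected cells without tagging the channel.

The channel cDNA is described as stabilized. A modified human HSPA5 intron 4 and a second (IVS) intron were inserted into the open reading frame, and two silent codon changes were made. According to the depositor, these alterations let the cDNA be stably maintained in standard E. coli strains at high copy. The introns would be expected to be spliced out in mammalian cells to restore the wild-type coding sequence. The feature table annotates the whole insert as one continuous SCN8A feature and does not mark the introns separately. The associated publication concerns SCN8A variant function, for which this construct provides the wild-type adult-isoform channel.
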