Features (pLannotate 1.2.2; 24 found; start..end, strand, type, name):
      1..6162    +  CDS            SCN8A: SCN8A_HUMAN - Also known as MED. Experimental evidence at protein level: Swiss-Prot protein existence level 1. [Isoform 5]: In macrophages and melanoma cells, may participate in the control of podosome and invadopodia formation. From Homo sapiens (Human).
   6213..6764    +  misc_feature   IRES: internal ribosome entry site (IRES) of the encephalomyocarditis virus (EMCV)
   6776..7471    +  CDS            mScarlet: mScarlet is a basic (constitutively fluorescent) red fluorescent protein published in 2016, derived from synthetic construct. It has moderate acid sensitivity.
   7616..7840    +  polyA_signal   bGH poly(A) signal: bovine growth hormone polyadenylation signal
   7844..7865    +  promoter       SV40 promoter (fragment): SV40 enhancer and early promoter
   7886..8314    +  rep_origin     f1 ori (sequence partly withheld): f1 bacteriophage origin of replication; arrow indicates direction of (+) strand synthesis
   8328..8657    +  promoter       SV40 promoter: SV40 enhancer and early promoter
   8705..8752    +  promoter       EM7 promoter: synthetic bacterial promoter&nbsp
   8771..9145    +  CDS            BleoR: antibiotic-binding protein; Sh ble from Streptoalloteichus hindustanus; confers resistance to bleomycin, phleomycin, and Zeocin™
   9155..9280    +  CDS            ble (fragment): BLE_KLEPN - Experimental evidence at protein level: Swiss-Prot protein existence level 1. Binding protein with a strong affinity to the bleomycin family of antibiotics. Binds to CL990; an antimitotic-antibiotic compound. From Klebsiella pneumoniae.
   9275..9396    +  polyA_signal   SV40 poly(A) signal: SV40 polyadenylation signal
   9467..9489    -  protein_bind   lac operator (fragment): The lac repressor binds to the lac operator to inhibit transcription in E. coli. This inhibition can be relieved by adding lactose or isopropyl-β-D-thiogalactopyranoside (IPTG). lac repressor encoded by lacI
   9493..9523    -  promoter       lac promoter: promoter for the E. coli lac operon
   9538..9559    -  protein_bind   CAP binding site: CAP binding activates transcription in the presence of cAMP. E. coli catabolite activator protein
   9572..9664    -  CDS            lacI (fragment): lac repressor; lacI; The lac repressor binds to the lac operator to inhibit transcription in E. coli. This inhibition can be relieved by adding lactose or isopropyl-β-D-thiogalactopyranoside (IPTG).
   9847..10435   -  rep_origin     ori: high-copy-number ColE1/pMB1/pBR322/pUC origin of replication
  10606..11466   -  CDS            AmpR: β-lactamase; bla; confers resistance to ampicillin, carbenicillin, and related antibiotics
  11467..11571   -  promoter       AmpR promoter: bla
  11630..11682   -  misc_feature   bom (fragment): basis of mobility region from pBR322
  11837..12216   +  enhancer       CMV enhancer: human cytomegalovirus immediate early enhancer
  12217..12420   +  promoter       CMV promoter: human cytomegalovirus (CMV) immediate early promoter
  12422..12441   +  promoter       PLtetO-1 promoter (fragment): modified phage lambda PL promoter with tet operator sites (Lutz and Bujard, 1997)
  12443..12462   +  promoter       PLtetO-1 promoter (fragment): modified phage lambda PL promoter with tet operator sites (Lutz and Bujard, 1997)
  12470..12503   +  promoter       TRE3GV promoter (fragment): 3rd-generation Tet-responsive promoter that can be activated by binding of Tet-On® 3G, optimized for retroviral and lentiviral vectors
>Addgene plasmid #209411 | pcDNA4TO-SCN8A-Variant-3-IRES-mScarlet | addgene full sequence | sequence record 424051 | Addgene NGS Result
ATGGCAGCGCGGCTGCTTGCACCACCAGGCCCTGATAGTTTCAAGCCTTTCACCCCTGAGTCACTGGCAA
ACATTGAGAGGCGCATTGCTGAGAGCAAGCTCAAGAAACCACCAAAGGCCGATGGCAGTCATCGGGAGGA
CGATGAGGACAGCAAGCCCAAGCCAAACAGCGACCTGGAAGCAGGGAAGAGTTTGCCTTTCATCTACGGG
GACATCCCCCAAGGCCTGGTTGCAGTTCCCCTGGAGGACTTTGACCCATACTATTTGACGCAGAAAACCT
TTGTAGTATTAAACAGAGGGAAAACTCTCTTCAGATTTAGTGCCACGCCTGCCTTGTACATTTTAAGTCC
TTTTAACCTGATAAGAAGAATAGCTATTAAAATTTTGATACATTCAGTATTTAGCATGATCATTATGTGC
ACTATTTTGACCAACTGTGTATTCATGACTTTTAGTAACCCTCCTGACTGGTCGAAGAATGTGGAGTACA
CGTTCACAGGGATTTATACATTTGAATCACTAGTGAAAATCATTGCAAGAGGTTTCTGCATAGATGGCTT
TACCTTTTTACGGGACCCATGGAACTGGTTAGATTTCAGTGTCATCATGATGGCATATGTGACAGAGTTT
GTGGACCTGGGCAATGTCTCAGCGCTGAGAACATTCAGGGTTCTCCGAGCTTTGAAAACTATCTCTGTAA
TTCCAGGCCTGAAGACAATTGTGGGTGCCCTGATTCAGTCTGTGAAGAAACTGTCAGATGTGATGATCCT
GACAGTGTTCTGCCTGAGTGTTTTTGCCTTGATCGGACTGCAGCTGTTCATGGGGAACCTTCGAAACAAG
TGTGTTGTGTGGCCCATAAACTTCAACGAGAGCTATCTTGAAAATGGCACCAAAGGCTTTGATTGGGAAG
AGTATATCAACAATAAAACAAATTTCTACACAGTTCCTGGCATGCTGGAACCTTTACTCTGTGGGAACAG
TTCTGATGCTGGGCAATGCCCAGAGGGATACCAGTGTATGAAAGCAGGAAGGAACCCCAACTATGGTTAC
ACAAGTTTTGACACTTTTAGCTGGGCCTTCTTGGCATTATTTCGCCTTATGACCCAGGACTATTGGGAAA
ACTTGTATCAATTGACTTTACGAGCAGCCGGGAAAACATACATGATCTTCTTCGTCTTGGTCATCTTTGT
GGGTTCTTTCTATCTGGTGAACTTGATCTTGGCTGTGGTGGCCATGGCTTATGAAGAACAGAATCAGGCA
ACACTGGAGGAGGCAGAACAAAAAGAGGCTGAATTTAAAGCAATGTTGGAGCAACTTAAGAAGCAACAGG
AAGAGGCACAGGCTGCTGCGATGGCCACTTCAGCAGGAACTGTCTCAGAAGATGCCATAGAGGAAGAAGG
TGAAGAAGGAGGGGGCTCCCCTCGGAGCTCTTCTGAAATCTCTAAACTCAGCTCAAAGAGTGCAAAGGAA
AGACGTAACAGGAGAAAGAAGAGGAAGCAAAAGGAACTCTCTGAAGGAGAGGAGAAAGGGGATCCCGAGA
AGGTGTTTAAGTCAGAGTCAGAAGATGGCATGAGAAGGAAGGCCTTTCGGCTGCCAGACAACAGAATAGG
GAGGAAATTTTCCATCATGAATCAGTCACTGCTCAGCATCCCAGGCTCGCCCTTCCTCTCCCGCCACAAC
AGCAAGAGCAGCATCTTCAGTTTCAGGGGACCTGGGCGGTTCCGAGACCCGGGCTCCGAGAATGAGTTCG
CGGATGACGAGCACAGCACGGTGGAGGAGAGCGAGGGCCGCCGGGACTCCCTCTTCATCCCCATCCGGGC
CCGCGAGCGCCGGAGCAGCTACAGCGGCTACAGCGGCTACAGCCAGGGCAGCCGCTCCTCGCGCATCTTC
CCCAGCCTGCGGCGCAGCGTGAAGCGCAACAGCACGGTGGACTGCAACGGCGTGGTGTCCCTCATCGGCG
GCCCCGGCTCCCACATCGGCGGGCGTCTCCTGCCAGAGGCTACAACTGAGGTGGAAATTAAGAAGAAAGG
CCCTGGATCTCTTTTAGTTTCCATGGACCAATTAGCCTCCTACGGGCGGAAGGACAGAATCAACAGTATA
ATGAGTGTTGTTACAAATACACTAGTAGAAGAACTGGAAGAGTCTCAGAGAAAGTGCCCGCCATGCTGGT
ATAAATTTGCCAACACTTTCCTCATCTGGGAGTGCCACCCCTACTGGATAAAACTGAAAGAGATTGTGAA
CTTGATAGTTATGGACCCTTTTGTGGATTTAGCCATCACCATCTGCATCGTCCTGAATACACTGTTTATG
GCAATGGAGCACCATCCTATGACACCACAATTTGAACATGTCTTGGCTGTAGGAAATCTGGTAAGTATGA
AATTCAGGGATACGGCATATTTGCCAAATAGTGGAAATGTGAAGTACTGACAAAACTTTTCCCTTTTTCC
CTCTCATAGGTTTTCACTGGAATTTTCACAGCGGAAATGTTCCTGAAGCTCATAGCCATGGATCCCTACT
ATTATTTCCAAGAAGGTTGGAACATTTTTGACGGATTTATTGTCTCCCTCAGTTTAATGGAACTGAGTCT
AGCAGACGTGGAGGGGCTTTCAGTGCTGCGATCTTTCCGATTGCTCCGAGTCTTCAAATTGGCCAAATCC
TGGCCCACCCTGAACATGCTAATCAAGATTATTGGAAATTCAGTGGGTGCCCTGGGCAACCTGACACTGG
TGCTGGCCATTATTGTCTTCATCTTTGCCGTGGTGGGGATGCAACTCTTTGGAAAAAGCTACAAAGAGTG
TGTCTGCAAGATCAACCAGGACTGTGAACTCCCTCGCTGGCATATGCATGACTTTTTCCATTCCTTCCTC
ATTGTCTTTCGAGTGTTGTGCGGGGAGTGGATTGAGACCATGTGGGACTGCATGGAAGTGGCAGGCCAGG
CCATGTGCCTCATTGTCTTTATGATGGTCATGGTGATTGGCAACTTGGTGGTGCTGAACCTGTTTCTGGC
CTTGCTCCTGAGCTCCTTCAGTGCAGACAACCTGGCTGCCACAGATGACGATGGGGAAATGAACAACCTC
CAGATCTCAGTGATCCGTATCAAGAAGGGTGTGGCCTGGACCAAACTAAAGGTGCACGCCTTCATGCAGG
CCCACTTTAAGCAGCGTGAGGCTGATGAGGTGAAGCCTCTGGATGAGTTGTATGAAAAGAAGGCCAACTG
TATCGCCAATCACACCGGTGCAGACATCCACCGGAATGGTGACTTCCAGAAGAATGGCAATGGCACAACC
AGCGGCATTGGCAGCAGCGTGGAGAAGTACATCATTGATGAGGACCACATGTCCTTCATCAACAACCCCA
ACTTGACTGTACGGGTACCCATTGCTGTGGGCGAGTCTGACTTTGAGAACCTCAACACAGAGGATGTTAG
CAGCGAGTCGGATCCTGAAGGCAGCAAAGATAAACTAGATGACACCAGCTCCTCTGAAGGAAGCACCATT
GATATCAAACCAGAAGTAGAAGAGGTCCCTGTGGAACAGCCTGAGGAATACTTGGATCCAGATGCCTGCT
TCACAGAAGGTTGTGTCCAGCGGTTCAAGTGCTGCCAGGTCAACATCGAGGAAGGGCTAGGCAAGTCTTG
GTGGATCCTGCGGAAAACCTGCTTCCTCATCGTGGAGCACAACTGGTTTGAGACCTTCATCATCTTCATG
ATTCTGCTGAGCAGTGGCGCCCTGGCCTTCGAGGACATCTACATTGAGCAGAGAAAGACCATCCGCACCA
TCCTGGAATATGCTGACAAAGTCTTCACCTATATCTTCATCCTGGAGATGTTGCTCAAGTGGACAGCCTA
TGGCTTCGTCAAGTTCTTCACCAATGCCTGGTGTTGGCTGGACTTCCTCATTGTGGCTGTCTCTTTAGTC
AGCCTTATAGCTAATGCCCTGGGCTACTCGGAACTAGGTGCCATAAAGTCCCTTAGGACCCTAAGAGCTT
TGAGACCCTTAAGAGCCTTATCACGATTTGAAGGGATGAGGGTGGTGGTGAATGCCTTGGTGGGCGCCAT
CCCCTCCATCATGAATGTGCTGCTGGTGTGTCTCATCTTCTGGCTGATTTTCAGCATCATGGGAGTTAAC
TTGTTTGCGGGAAAGTACCACTACTGCTTTAATGAGACTTCTGAAATCCGATTTGAAATTGAAGATGTCA
ACAATAAGACCGAATGTGAAAAGCTTATGGAGGGGAACAATACAGAGATCAGATGGAAGAACGTGAAGAT
CAACTTTGACAATGTTGGGGCAGGATACCTGGCCCTTCTTCAAGTAGCAACCTTCAAAGGCTGGATGGAC
ATCATGTATGCAGCTGTAGATTCCCGGAAGGTAAGTATCAAGGTTACAAGACAGGTTTAAGGAGACCAAT
AGAAACTGGGCTTGTCGAGACAGAGAAGACTCTTGCGTTTCTGATAGGCACCTATTGGTCTTACTGACAT
CCACTTTGCCTTTCTCTCCACAGCCTGATGAGCAGCCTAAGTATGAGGACAATATCTACATGTACATCTA
TTTTGTCATCTTCATCATCTTCGGCTCCTTCTTCACCCTGAACCTGTTCATTGGTGTCATCATTGATAAC
TTCAATCAACAAAAGAAAAAGTTCGGAGGTCAGGACATCTTCATGACCGAAGAACAGAAGAAGTACTACA
ATGCCATGAAAAAGCTGGGCTCAAAGAAGCCACAGAAACCTATTCCCCGCCCCTTGAACAAAATCCAAGG
AATCGTCTTTGATTTTGTCACTCAGCAAGCCTTTGACATTGTTATCATGATGCTCATCTGCCTTAACATG
GTGACAATGATGGTGGAGACAGACACTCAAAGCAAGCAGATGGAGAACATCCTCTACTGGATTAACCTGG
TGTTTGTTATCTTCTTCACCTGTGAGTGTGTGCTCAAAATGTTTGCGTTGAGGCACTACTACTTCACCAT
TGGCTGGAACATCTTCGACTTCGTGGTAGTCATCCTCTCCATTGTGGGAATGTTCCTGGCAGATATAATT
GAGAAATACTTTGTTTCCCCAACCCTATTCCGAGTCATCCGATTGGCCCGTATTGGGCGCATCTTGCGTC
TGATCAAAGGCGCCAAAGGGATTCGTACCCTGCTCTTTGCCTTAATGATGTCCTTGCCTGCCCTGTTCAA
CATCGGCCTTCTGCTCTTCCTGGTCATGTTCATCTTCTCCATTTTTGGGATGTCCAATTTTGCATATGTG
AAGCACGAGGCTGGTATCGATGACATGTTCAACTTTGAGACATTTGGCAACAGCATGATCTGCCTGTTTC
AAATCACAACCTCAGCTGGTTGGGATGGCCTGCTGCTGCCCATCCTAAACCGCCCCCCTGACTGCAGCCT
AGATAAGGAACACCCAGGGAGTGGCTTTAAGGGAGATTGTGGGAACCCCTCAGTGGGCATCTTCTTCTTT
GTAAGCTACATCATCATCTCTTTCCTAATTGTCGTGAACATGTACATTGCCATCATCCTGGAGAACTTCA
GTGTAGCCACAGAGGAAAGTGCAGACCCTCTGAGTGAGGATGACTTTGAGACCTTCTATGAGATCTGGGA
GAAGTTCGACCCCGATGCCACCCAGTTCATTGAGTACTGTAAGCTGGCAGACTTTGCAGATGCCTTGGAG
CATCCTCTCCGAGTGCCCAAGCCCAATACCATTGAGCTCATCGCTATGGATCTGCCAATGGTGAGCGGGG
ATCGCATCCACTGCTTGGACATCCTTTTTGCCTTCACCAAGCGGGTCCTGGGAGATAGCGGGGAGTTGGA
CATCCTGCGGCAGCAGATGGAAGAGCGGTTCGTGGCATCCAATCCTTCCAAAGTGTCTTACGAGCCAATC
ACAACCACACTGCGTCGCAAGCAGGAGGAGGTATCTGCAGTGGTCCTGCAGCGTGCCTACCGGGGACATT
TGGCAAGGCGGGGCTTCATCTGCAAAAAGACAACTTCTAATAAGCTGGAGAATGGAGGCACACACCGGGA
GAAAAAAGAGAGCACCCCATCTACAGCCTCCCTCCCGTCCTATGACAGTGTAACTAAACCTGAAAAGGAG
AAACAGCAGCGGGCAGAGGAAGGAAGAAGGGAAAGAGCCAAAAGACAAAAAGAGGTCAGAGAATCCAAGT
GTTGACTCGAGCGATCGGCCCTTGGATCCGCCCCTCTCCCTCCCCCCCCCTAACGTTACTGGCCGAAGCC
GCTTGGAATAAGGCCGGTGTGCGTTTGTCTATATGTTATTTTCCACCATATTGCCGTCTTTTGGCAATGT
GAGGGCCCGGAAACCTGGCCCTGTCTTCTTGACGAGCATTCCTAGGGGTCTTTCCCCTCTCGCCAAAGGA
ATGCAAGGTCTGTTGAATGTCGTGAAGGAAGCAGTTCCTCTGGAAGCTTCTTGAAGACAAACAACGTCTG
TAGCGACCCTTTGCAGGCAGCGGAACCCCCCACCTGGCGACAGGTGCCTCTGCGGCCAAAAGCCACGTGT
ATAAGATACACCTGCAAAGGCGGCACAACCCCAGTGCCACGTTGTGAGTTGGATAGTTGTGGAAAGAGTC
AAATGGCTCTCCTCAAGCGTATTCAACAAGGGGCTGAAGGATGCCCAGAAGGTACCCCATTGTATGGGAT
CTGATCTGGGGCCTCGGTGCACATGCTTTACATGTGTTTAGTCGAGGTTAAAAAACGTCTAGGCCCCCCG
AACCACGGGGACGTGGTTTTCCTTTGAAAAACACGATGATAATATGGCCACAACCATGGTGAGCAAGGGC
GAGGCAGTGATCAAGGAGTTCATGCGGTTCAAGGTGCACATGGAGGGCTCCATGAACGGCCACGAGTTCG
AGATCGAGGGCGAGGGCGAGGGCCGCCCCTACGAGGGCACCCAGACCGCCAAGCTGAAGGTGACCAAGGG
TGGCCCCCTGCCCTTCTCCTGGGACATCCTGTCCCCTCAGTTCATGTACGGCTCCAGGGCCTTCACCAAG
CACCCCGCCGACATCCCCGACTACTATAAGCAGTCCTTCCCCGAGGGCTTCAAGTGGGAGCGCGTGATGA
ACTTCGAGGACGGCGGCGCCGTGACCGTGACCCAGGACACCTCCCTGGAGGACGGCACCCTGATCTACAA
GGTGAAGCTCCGCGGCACCAACTTCCCTCCTGACGGCCCCGTAATGCAGAAGAAGACAATGGGCTGGGAA
GCGTCCACCGAGCGGTTGTACCCCGAGGACGGCGTGCTGAAGGGCGACATTAAGATGGCCCTGCGCCTGA
AGGACGGAGGCCGCTACCTGGCGGACTTCAAGACCACCTACAAGGCCAAGAAGCCCGTGCAGATGCCCGG
CGCCTACAACGTCGACCGCAAGTTGGACATCACCTCCCACAACGAGGACTACACCGTGGTGGAACAGTAC
GAACGCTCCGAGGGCCGCCACTCCACCGGCGGCATGGACGAGCTGTACAAGTAACCTGCAGGAATTCAAG
GGCGAATTCGTTTGCTCTAGAGGGCCCGCGGTTCGAACAAAAACTCATCTCAGAAGAGGATCTGAATATG
CATACCGGTCATCATCACCATCACCATTGAGTTTAAACCCGCTGATCAGCCTCGACTGTGCCTTCTAGTT
GCCAGCCATCTGTTGTTTGCCCCTCCCCCGTGCCTTCCTTGACCCTGGAAGGTGCCACTCCCACTGTCCT
TTCCTAATAAAATGAGGAAATTGCATCGCATTGTCTGAGTAGGTGTCATTCTATTCTGGGGGGTGGGGTG
GGGCAGGACAGCAAGGGGGAGGATTGGGAAGACAATAGCAGGCATGCTGGGGATGCGGTGGGCTCTATGG
CTTCTGAGGCGGAAAGAACCAGCTGGGGCTCTAGGGGGTATCCCC
[124 nt withheld, positions 7886-8009]
C
[91 nt withheld, positions 8011-8101]
A
[49 nt withheld, positions 8103-8151]
CCTTTGACGTTGGAGTCCACGTTCTTT
[37 nt withheld, positions 8179-8215]
ACCCTATCTCGGTCTATTCTTTTGATTTATAAGGGATTTTGCCGATTTCGGCCTATTGGTTAAAAAATGA
GCTGATTTAACAAAAATTTAACGCGAATTAATTCTGTGGAATGTGTGTCAGTTAGGGTGTGGAAAGTCCC
CAGGCTCCCCAGCAGGCAGAAGTATGCAAAGCATGCATCTCAATTAGTCAGCAACCAGGTGTGGAAAGTC
CCCAGGCTCCCCAGCAGGCAGAAGTATGCAAAGCATGCATCTCAATTAGTCAGCAACCATAGTCCCGCCC
CTAACTCCGCCCATCCCGCCCCTAACTCCGCCCAGTTCCGCCCATTCTCCGCCCCATGGCTGACTAATTT
TTTTTATTTATGCAGAGGCCGAGGCCGCCTCTGCCTCTGAGCTATTCCAGAAGTAGTGAGGAGGCTTTTT
TGGAGGCCTAGGCTTTTGCAAAAAGCTCCCGGGAGCTTGTATATCCATTTTCGGATCTGATCAGCACGTG
TTGACAATTAATCATCGGCATAGTATATCGGCATAGTATAATACGACAAGGTGAGGAACTAAACCATGGC
CAAGTTGACCAGTGCCGTTCCGGTGCTCACCGCGCGCGACGTCGCCGGAGCGGTCGAGTTCTGGACCGAC
CGGCTCGGGTTCTCCCGGGACTTCGTGGAGGACGACTTCGCCGGTGTGGTCCGGGACGACGTGACCCTGT
TCATCAGCGCGGTCCAGGACCAGGTGGTGCCGGACAACACCCTGGCCTGGGTGTGGGTGCGCGGCCTGGA
CGAGCTGTACGCCGAGTGGTCGGAGGTCGTGTCCACGAACTTCCGGGACGCCTCCGGGCCGGCCATGACC
GAGATCGGCGAGCAGCCGTGGGGGCGGGAGTTCGCCCTGCGCGACCCGGCCGGCAACTGCGTGCACTTCG
TGGCCGAGGAGCAGGACTGACACGTGCTACGAGATTTCGATTCCACCGCCGCCTTCTATGAAAGGTTGGG
CTTCGGAATCGTTTTCCGGGACGCCGGCTGGATGATCCTCCAGCGCGGGGATCTCATGCTGGAGTTCTTC
GCCCACCCCAACTTGTTTATTGCAGCTTATAATGGTTACAAATAAAGCAATAGCATCACAAATTTCACAA
ATAAAGCATTTTTTTCACTGCATTCTAGTTGTGGTTTGTCCAAACTCATCAATGTATCTTATCATGTCTG
TATACCGTCGACCTCTAGCTAGAGCTTGGCGTAATCATGGTCATAGCTGTTTCCTGTGTGAAATTGTTAT
CCGCTCACAATTCCACACAACATACGAGCCGGAAGCATAAAGTGTAAAGCCTGGGGTGCCTAATGAGTGA
GCTAACTCACATTAATTGCGTTGCGCTCACTGCCCGCTTTCCAGTCGGGAAACCTGTCGTGCCAGCTGCA
TTAATGAATCGGCCAACGCGCGGGGAGAGGCGGTTTGCGTATTGGGCGCTCTTCCGCTTCCTCGCTCACT
GACTCGCTGCGCTCGGTCGTTCGGCTGCGGCGAGCGGTATCAGCTCACTCAAAGGCGGTAATACGGTTAT
CCACAGAATCAGGGGATAACGCAGGAAAGAACATGTGAGCAAAAGGCCAGCAAAAGGCCAGGAACCGTAA
AAAGGCCGCGTTGCTGGCGTTTTTCCATAGGCTCCGCCCCCCTGACGAGCATCACAAAAATCGACGCTCA
AGTCAGAGGTGGCGAAACCCGACAGGACTATAAAGATACCAGGCGTTTCCCCCTGGAAGCTCCCTCGTGC
GCTCTCCTGTTCCGACCCTGCCGCTTACCGGATACCTGTCCGCCTTTCTCCCTTCGGGAAGCGTGGCGCT
TTCTCATAGCTCACGCTGTAGGTATCTCAGTTCGGTGTAGGTCGTTCGCTCCAAGCTGGGCTGTGTGCAC
GAACCCCCCGTTCAGCCCGACCGCTGCGCCTTATCCGGTAACTATCGTCTTGAGTCCAACCCGGTAAGAC
ACGACTTATCGCCACTGGCAGCAGCCACTGGTAACAGGATTAGCAGAGCGAGGTATGTAGGCGGTGCTAC
AGAGTTCTTGAAGTGGTGGCCTAACTACGGCTACACTAGAAGAACAGTATTTGGTATCTGCGCTCTGCTG
AAGCCAGTTACCTTCGGAAAAAGAGTTGGTAGCTCTTGATCCGGCAAACAAACCACCGCTGGTAGCGGTG
GTTTTTTTGTTTGCAAGCAGCAGATTACGCGCAGAAAAAAAGGATCTCAAGAAGATCCTTTGATCTTTTC
TACGGGGTCTGACGCTCAGTGGAACGAAAACTCACGTTAAGGGATTTTGGTCATGAGATTATCAAAAAGG
ATCTTCACCTAGATCCTTTTAAATTAAAAATGAAGTTTTAAATCAATCTAAAGTATATATGAGTAAACTT
GGTCTGACAGTTACCAATGCTTAATCAGTGAGGCACCTATCTCAGCGATCTGTCTATTTCGTTCATCCAT
AGTTGCCTGACTCCCCGTCGTGTAGATAACTACGATACGGGAGGGCTTACCATCTGGCCCCAGTGCTGCA
ATGATACCGCGAGACCCACGCTCACCGGCTCCAGATTTATCAGCAATAAACCAGCCAGCCGGAAGGGCCG
AGCGCAGAAGTGGTCCTGCAACTTTATCCGCCTCCATCCAGTCTATTAATTGTTGCCGGGAAGCTAGAGT
AAGTAGTTCGCCAGTTAATAGTTTGCGCAACGTTGTTGCCATTGCTACAGGCATCGTGGTGTCACGCTCG
TCGTTTGGTATGGCTTCATTCAGCTCCGGTTCCCAACGATCAAGGCGAGTTACATGATCCCCCATGTTGT
GCAAAAAAGCGGTTAGCTCCTTCGGTCCTCCGATCGTTGTCAGAAGTAAGTTGGCCGCAGTGTTATCACT
CATGGTTATGGCAGCACTGCATAATTCTCTTACTGTCATGCCATCCGTAAGATGCTTTTCTGTGACTGGT
GAGTACTCAACCAAGTCATTCTGAGAATAGTGTATGCGGCGACCGAGTTGCTCTTGCCCGGCGTCAATAC
GGGATAATACCGCGCCACATAGCAGAACTTTAAAAGTGCTCATCATTGGAAAACGTTCTTCGGGGCGAAA
ACTCTCAAGGATCTTACCGCTGTTGAGATCCAGTTCGATGTAACCCACTCGTGCACCCAACTGATCTTCA
GCATCTTTTACTTTCACCAGCGTTTCTGGGTGAGCAAAAACAGGAAGGCAAAATGCCGCAAAAAAGGGAA
TAAGGGCGACACGGAAATGTTGAATACTCATACTCTTCCTTTTTCAATATTATTGAAGCATTTATCAGGG
TTATTGTCTCATGAGCGGATACATATTTGAATGTATTTAGAAAAATAAACAAATAGGGGTTCCGCGCACA
TTTCCCCGAAAAGTGCCACCTGACGTCGACGGATCGGGAGATCTCCCGATCCCCTATGGTGCACTCTCAG
TACAATCTGCTCTGATGCCGCATAGTTAAGCCAGTATCTGCTCCCTGCTTGTGTGTTGGAGGTCGCTGAG
TAGTGCGCGAGCAAAATTTAAGCTACAACAAGGCAAGGCTTGACCGACAATTGCATGAAGAATCTGCTTA
GGGTTAGGCGTTTTGCGCTGCTTCGCGATGTACGGGCCAGATATACGCGTTGACATTGATTATTGACTAG
TTATTAATAGTAATCAATTACGGGGTCATTAGTTCATAGCCCATATATGGAGTTCCGCGTTACATAACTT
ACGGTAAATGGCCCGCCTGGCTGACCGCCCAACGACCCCCGCCCATTGACGTCAATAATGACGTATGTTC
CCATAGTAACGCCAATAGGGACTTTCCATTGACGTCAATGGGTGGAGTATTTACGGTAAACTGCCCACTT
GGCAGTACATCAAGTGTATCATATGCCAAGTACGCCCCCTATTGACGTCAATGACGGTAAATGGCCCGCC
TGGCATTATGCCCAGTACATGACCTTATGGGACTTTCCTACTTGGCAGTACATCTACGTATTAGTCATCG
CTATTACCATGGTGATGCGGTTTTGGCAGTACATCAATGGGCGTGGATAGCGGTTTGACTCACGGGGATT
TCCAAGTCTCCACCCCATTGACGTCAATGGGAGTTTGTTTTGGCACCAAAATCAACGGGACTTTCCAAAA
TGTCGTAACAACTCCGCCCCATTGACGCAAATGGGCGGTAGGCGTGTACGGTGGGAGGTCTATATAAGCA
GAGCTCTCCCTATCAGTGATAGAGATCTCCCTATCAGTGATAGAGATCGTCGACGAGCTCGTTTAGTGAA
CCGTCAGATCGCCTGGAGACGCCATCCACGCTGTTTTGACCTCCATAGAAGACACCGGGACCGATCCAGC
CTCCGGACTCTAGCGTTTAAACTTAAGCTTGGTACCGAGCTCGGATCCACTAGTCCAGTGTGGTGGAATT
CGCC
